>Addgene plasmid #168720 | pDONR223 HCoV-OC43 NSP15_stop | depositor partial sequence | sequence record 326929 | Inserted CDS with Stop codon
ATGAGCTTGGAGAATGTTGTATATAATTTAGTCAAGACTGGTCATTATACAGGACAGGCTGGTGAAATGC
CTTGTGCCATTATAAATGATAAAGTTGTGGCTAAGATCGATAAGGAGGATGTTGTCATTTTTATTAATAA
TACAACATACCCTACTAATGTGGCCGTTGAATTATTTGCCAAGCGCAGTGTTCGACACCACCCAGAGCTT
AAGCTCTTTAGAAATTTAAATATAGACGTGTGTTGGAAGCACGTCATTTGGGATTATGCTAGAGAAAGTA
TATTTTGCAGTAATACCTATGGTGTCTGCATGTATACAGATTTAAAGTTCATTGATAAATTGAATGTCCT
TTTTGATGGTCGTGATAATGGTGCTCTTGAAGCTTTTAAACGTTCTAATAATGGCGTTTACATTTCCACG
ACAAAAGTTAAGAGTCTTTCGATGATAAGAGGTCCACCGCGTGCTGAATTAAATGGCGTAGTGGTGGACA
AGGTTGGAGACACTGATTGTGTGTTTTATTTTGCTGTGCGTAAAGAAGGTCAGGATGTCATCTTCAGCCA
ATTCGACAGCCTGGGAGTCAGCTCTAACCAGAGCCCACAAGGTAATCTGGGGAGTAATGGTAAACCCGGT
AATGTCGGTGGTAATGATGCTCTGTCAATCTCTACTATCTTTACACAAAGCCGTGTTATTAGCTCTTTTA
CATGTCGTACTGATATGGAAAAAGATTTTATAGCTTTAGATCAAGATGTGTTTATTCAGAAGTATGGTTT
GGAGGACTATGCCTTTGAACACATTGTTTATGGTAACTTCAACCAGAAGATTATTGGTGGTTTGCATTTG
TTAATAGGCTTGTACCGAAGACAGCAAACTTCCAATCTGGTTGTTCAGGAGTTTGTTTCATATGACTCCA
GCATACACTCTTATTTTATCACTGACGAGAAGAGTGGTGGTAGTAAGAGTGTTTGCACTGTTATAGATAT
TTTGTTGGATGATTTTGTGGCTCTTGTTAAGTCACTTAATCTTAATTGTGTGAGTAAGGTTGTTAATGTT
AATGTTGATTTTAAAGATTTTCAGTTTATGCTTTGGTGTAACGATGAGAAAGTTATGACTTTCTATCCTC
GTTTGCAATAA
