[The description below was written by a language model from this plasmid's Addgene catalogue record.]
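Description:
pDONR223 HCoV-OC43 NSP15_stop is a Gateway-compatible Entry clone built on the pDONR223 donor backbone (listed as about 5 kb without insert). It is maintained in standard E. coli cloning strains under spectinomycin selection. The record gives no feature table and lists the copy number as unknown, so the origin of replication and other backbone elements are not documented here. As an Entry vector, it serves as a shuttle and storage plasmid, not an expression construct. No promoter driving the insert is stated, and Entry clones do not normally carry one. Expression depends on the Destination vector into which the open reading frame is later moved.

The insert is a 1,125 bp coding sequence for NSP15, a non-structural protein derived from the ORF1ab polyprotein gene of human coronavirus OC43. It was introduced by Gateway recombination. In Entry clones of this type, the ORF is flanked by attL recombination sites, which allow an LR reaction to transfer it in a defined orientation and reading frame into any compatible Destination vector. The "_stop" suffix suggests that the ORF ends in a stop codon. Such a clone would suit native or N-terminally tagged expression but not C-terminal fusions, although the record does not spell this out. M13 forward and reverse primer sites flank the insert for sequence verification.

The plasmid belongs to a collection of human coronavirus protein-coding sequences provided as flexible Entry clones. Typical uses for such a collection include moving viral ORFs into vectors for protein interaction screening, expression or other functional assays.
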