Addgene plasmid #168720: pDONR223 HCoV-OC43 NSP15_stop
Purpose: Gateway-compatible Entry vector
Depositing lab: Fritz Roth. Depositing organization: Sinai Health System. Publication: A resource of human coronavirus protein-coding sequences in a flexible, multipurpose Gateway Entry clone collection. Weller B, Lin CW, Pogoutse O, Sauer M, Marin-de la Rosa N, Strobel A, Young V, Knapp JJ, Rayhan A, Falter C, Kim DK, Roth FP, Falter-Braun P. G3 (Bethesda). 2023 Jul 5;13(7):jkad105. doi: 10.1093/g3journal/jkad105. PubMed 37267226.
Backbone
  Vector backbone: pDONR223
  Backbone manufacturer: Rual et al, Genome Res. 14:2128-2135, 2004.
  Backbone size w/o insert (bp): 5005
  Vector type: Other
Growth in bacteria
  Bacterial resistance: Spectinomycin, 50 μg/mL
  Growth temperature: 37°C
  Growth strain: DH5alpha
  Copy number: Unknown
Gene/Insert
  Gene/Insert name: NSP15
  Species: Other
  Insert size (bp): 1125
  Entrez Gene: ORF1ab (a.k.a. EYW02_gp1)
  Cloning method: Gateway Cloning
  Sequencing primers: 5′ m13-For; 3′ m13-Rev
Resource information
  A portion of this plasmid was derived from a plasmid made by: Falter-Braun Lab
Terms and licenses: Academic/Nonprofit Terms; Industry Terms
How to cite: pDONR223 HCoV-OC43 NSP15_stop was a gift from Fritz Roth (Addgene plasmid # 168720 ; http://n2t.net/addgene:168720 ; RRID:Addgene_168720)
